>Addgene plasmid #22110 | pWJPrP38 | addgene partial sequence | sequence record 27908 | 22110 with WJUp-71(GATGTCAAGGACCTTCAGCC)
TTGTTCTCNTTTTGCAGATCAGTCATCGATGGCGAACCTTGGCTACTGGCTGCTGGCCCTCTTTGTGACT
ATGTGGACTGATGTCGGCCTCTGCAAAAAGCGGCCAAAGCCTGGAGGGTGGAACACCGGTGGAAGCCGGT
ATCCCGGGCAGGGAAGCCCTGGAGGCAACCGTTACCCACCTCAGGGTGGCACCTGGGGGCAGCCCCACGG
TGGTGGCTGGGGACAACCCCATGGGGGCAGCTGGGGACAACCTCATGGTGGTAGTTGGGGTCAGCCCCAT
GGCGGTGGATGGGGCCAAGGAGGGGGTACCCATAATCAGTGGAACAAGCCCAGCAAACCAAAAACCAACC
TCAAGCATGTGGCAGGGGCTGCGGCAGCTGGGGCAGTAGTGGGGGGCCTTGGTGGCTACATGCTGGGGAG
CGCCATGAGCAGGCCCATGATCCATTTTGGCAACGACTGGGAGGACCGCTACTACCGTGAAAACATGTAC
CGCTACCCTAACCAAGTGTACTACAGGCCAGTGGATCAGTACAGCAACCAGAACAACTTCGTGCACGACT
GCGTCAATATCACCATCAAGCAGCACACGGTCACCACCACCACCAAGGGGGAGAACTTCACCGAGACCGA
TGTGAAGATGATGGAGCGCGTGGTGGAGCAGATGTGCGTCACCCAGTACCAGAAGGAGTCCCAGGCCTAT
TACGACGGGAGAAGATCCAGCAGCACCGTGCTTTTCTCCTCCCCT
