>Addgene plasmid #22110 | pWJPrP38 | addgene partial sequence | sequence record 27909 | 22110 with T7
TCGACGGTATCGCGATAAGCTTGATATCTGGTCACTTTGTGTGTCAGAGCTGGGCAGCCTTCGGTTTCTT
GATTTTCCAGAAGGGCAGGAGATTTCTCTGGATAATGTCTGCATCAGCAACATGTTATTATCTGGGAATT
TGTTAGAAACGTACATTTCCAGGCCCCATCCCCAGTCTCAGGAATCAGAAACTCTATGGGTGGGACCCAT
CACATTGTATAGCAAGTTCCCAGGGGTTTCAGATATAGTTTCCAGTGTGTGGACATACAAGGCCTTGTGC
TTGATGGGTTCAGCACAGCATCATCTAGGAACTTATAAGACCCAGGAGTTGGGACCAGCAGAGTCATACG
TACAATACGTACAGGTTCAAGGAGCCCTACTCCATTCAAGAGGCATCCTACAAATCCATGAAAGCCAGCC
AGATGGTGGTTTTCCTGGACAATGTGGGTGGAACTCATAGATGGAAATAGGGTAGAGCAGCCAAATTCCA
GTGTGGAGTAGAGTTCTGGGTAGCAAGAGAGGTCACCTGCTGTACTTGGAAAATGATCACAAATTGTTCG
GGTTAGCTGGTCAGGTCAGGCTGTGAGTCTGGAAAAGCTGGGGTCCTGAATTAAGGTTCCTGATAAAGTA
GATAGTTGTACAGATCTTTTTCCTTCAAAGG
