[The description below was written by a language model from this plasmid's Addgene catalogue record.]
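Description:
pWJPrP38 is an intermediate cloning plasmid used in building a gene-targeting vector for the mouse prion protein (PrP) locus. It is based on the backbone recorded as pBTIIKS(+), which appears to be a pBluescript II KS(+)-type high-copy bacterial cloning vector, and it is propagated in E. coli under ampicillin selection. The record lists both the backbone and the insert as about 8 kb. The backbone figure is larger than expected for a simple cloning vector of this type, so these sizes should be treated with caution.

The insert is described as a mouse PrP genomic vector with cloning sites, originating from two earlier constructs referred to as Vector A and Vector C, and it lies between PstI and EcoRV sites whose integrity after cloning is not known. The plasmid was assembled by isolating a 2.2 kb EcoRI fragment from pWJPrP34 and ligating it into the corresponding site of pWJPrP32. Part of the plasmid is noted as deriving from a construct made in another laboratory. No feature table is provided, so the record does not state which exons, introns or flanking regions of the PrP gene are present. It also does not say whether the plasmid carries any mammalian selection cassette, recombinase sites or disease-associated mutations, and no promoter or reporter is listed.

The vector type and the associated publication, which concerns knock-in mice modelling fatal familial insomnia, indicate its role. It most likely provides genomic homology sequence and convenient cloning sites, so that modified PrP coding sequences could be introduced on the way to a final targeting vector for homologous recombination in mouse cells.
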