Addgene plasmid #22110: pWJPrP38
Depositing lab: Susan Lindquist. Depositing organization: Whitehead Institute for Biomedical Research. Publication: Spontaneous generation of prion infectivity in fatal familial insomnia knockin mice. Jackson WS, Borkowski AW, Faas H, Steele AD, King OD, Watson N, Jasanoff A, Lindquist S. Neuron. 2009 Aug 27. 63(4):438-50. 10.1016/j.neuron.2009.07.026 PubMed 19709627.
Backbone
  Vector backbone: pBTIIKS(+)
  Backbone size w/o insert (bp): 8000
  Vector type: construction of targeting vector
Growth in bacteria
  Bacterial resistance: Ampicillin, 100 μg/mL
  Growth temperature: 37°C
  Growth strain: DH5alpha
  Copy number: High Copy
Gene/Insert
  Gene/Insert name: PrP genomic vector with cloning sites (alt name: originated from Vector A and Vector C)
  Species: M. musculus (mouse)
  Insert size (bp): 8000
  Mutation: 2.2 Kb EcoR1 fragement isolated from pWJPrP34 and ligated into the corresponding site in pWJPrP32
  Cloning method: Restriction Enzyme; 5′ cloning site Pst1 (unknown if destroyed); 3′ cloning site EcoRV (unknown if destroyed)
  Sequencing primers: 5′ n/a; 3′ n/a
Resource information
  A portion of this plasmid was derived from a plasmid made by: David Melton; Edinburgh, Scotland
Terms and licenses: Academic/Nonprofit Terms; Industry Terms: Not Available to Industry
How to cite: pWJPrP38 was a gift from Susan Lindquist (Addgene plasmid # 22110 ; http://n2t.net/addgene:22110 ; RRID:Addgene_22110)
